Addgene plasmid #156471: pETM33_Nsp3c_SUD-C
Purpose: Bacterial expression of Sars-CoV2 Nsp3c_SUD-C protein with His-tag and GST-tag
Depositing lab: Ylva Ivarsson. Depositing organization: Uppsala University. Publication: Identification of motif-based interactions between SARS-CoV-2 protein domains and human peptide ligands pinpoint antiviral targets. Mihalic F, Benz C, Kassa E, Lindqvist R, Simonetti L, Inturi R, Aronsson H, Andersson E, Chi CN, Davey NE, Overby AK, Jemth P, Ivarsson Y. Nat Commun. 2023 Sep 13;14(1):5636. doi: 10.1038/s41467-023-41312-8. PubMed 37704626.
Backbone
  Vector backbone: pETM33
  Backbone size w/o insert (bp): 6017
  Vector type: Bacterial Expression
Growth in bacteria
  Bacterial resistance: Kanamycin, 50 μg/mL
  Growth temperature: 37°C
  Growth strain: DH5alpha
  Growth instructions: Growth in BL21 DE3 gold 37˚C after induction with 1mM 16hours 18˚C
  Copy number: High Copy
Gene/Insert
  Gene/Insert name: Nsp3c_SUD-C
  Species: Synthetic
  Mutation: Gene insert is codon optimized for Ecoli.
  Entrez Gene: ORF1ab (a.k.a. GU280_gp01)
  Promoter: T7/LacO
  Tag / fusion protein: His-GST (N terminal on backbone)
  Cloning method: Restriction Enzyme; 5′ cloning site Nco1 (destroyed during cloning); 3′ cloning site EcoR1 (destroyed during cloning)
  Sequencing primers: 5′ CGGATCTGGAAGTTCTGTTCC; 3′ GAGTGCGGCCGCAAGCTTG
Terms and licenses: Academic/Nonprofit Terms; Industry Terms: Not Available to Industry
Depositor comments: insert amino acid sequence: MDSKTPEEHFIETISLAGSYKDWSYSGQSTQLGIEFLKRGDKSVYYTSNPTTFHLDGEVITFDNLKTLLSLR
How to cite: pETM33_Nsp3c_SUD-C was a gift from Ylva Ivarsson (Addgene plasmid # 156471 ; http://n2t.net/addgene:156471 ; RRID:Addgene_156471)
