[The description below was written by a language model from this plasmid's Addgene catalogue record and pLannotate feature annotations shown in this document.]
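Description:
pETM33_Nsp3c_SUD-C is a bacterial expression plasmid built on the pETM33 backbone, a pET-type vector for T7-driven protein production in E. coli. It replicates from a ColE1/pBR322-family origin. The catalogue lists it as high copy, although the annotated sequence also contains the rop gene and the bom mobility region typical of pBR322-derived pET vectors. Selection is by kanamycin through an aph(3')-Ia KanR cassette. An f1 phage origin is also present, along with short remnants of the tetracycline resistance gene that are non-functional backbone leftovers.

The payload is a synthetic, E. coli codon-optimised coding sequence for the SUD-C subdomain of SARS-CoV-2 Nsp3 (part of the ORF1ab polyprotein), cloned by restriction sites that were destroyed in the process. It sits downstream of a T7 promoter with an adjacent lac operator and the T7 gene 10 ribosome binding site, and upstream of the T7 terminator. A plasmid-borne lacI gene supplies the repressor, so expression stays off until it is induced in a host that provides T7 RNA polymerase, such as a DE3 lysogen. The insert is fused at its N terminus to a backbone-encoded 6xHis tag followed by Schistosoma japonicum glutathione S-transferase, which allows purification on nickel or glutathione resins. The insert itself is not annotated in the feature table but falls in the gap between GST and the terminator region. A further His-tag sequence is annotated downstream of that gap, and the record does not indicate whether it is translated.

The plasmid is intended for producing recombinant tagged SUD-C domain. The associated study used such viral domains to search for motif-based interactions with human peptide ligands.
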