Features (pLannotate 1.2.2; 20 found; start..end, strand, type, name):
      1..589     +  rep_origin     ori: high-copy-number ColE1/pMB1/pBR322/pUC origin of replication
    775..914     -  misc_feature   bom: basis of mobility region from pBR322
   1016..1207    -  CDS            rop: Rop protein, which maintains plasmids at low copy number; rop
   1224..1604    +  CDS            YPB1_ECOLX: Protein predicted: Swiss-Prot protein existence level 4. From Escherichia coli.
   1676..1967    -  CDS            TcR (fragment): tetracycline efflux protein; tet; confers resistance to tetracycline
   1982..2003    -  protein_bind   CAP binding site: CAP binding activates transcription in the presence of cAMP. E. coli catabolite activator protein
   2016..3098    -  CDS            lacI: lac repressor; lacI; The lac repressor binds to the lac operator to inhibit transcription in E. coli. This inhibition can be relieved by adding lactose or isopropyl-β-D-thiogalactopyranoside (IPTG).
   3099..3176    -  promoter       lacI promoter: lacI
   3184..3463    -  CDS            TcR (fragment): tetracycline efflux protein; tet; confers resistance to tetracycline
   3485..3503    +  promoter       T7 promoter: promoter for bacteriophage T7 RNA polymerase
   3504..3528    +  protein_bind   lac operator: The lac repressor binds to the lac operator to inhibit transcription in E. coli. This inhibition can be relieved by adding lactose or isopropyl-β-D-thiogalactopyranoside (IPTG). lac repressor encoded by lacI
   3543..3565    +  RBS            RBS: efficient ribosome binding site from bacteriophage T7 gene 10 (Olins and Rangwala, 1989)
   3578..3595    +  CDS            7xHis (fragment): 6xHis affinity tag
   3614..4267    +  CDS            GST26_SCHJA: Experimental evidence at protein level: Swiss-Prot protein existence level 1. GST isoenzymes appear to play a central role in the parasite detoxification system. Other functions are also suspected including a role in increasing the solubility of haematin in the parasite gut. From Schistosoma japonicum (Blood fluke).
   4560..4577    +  CDS            9xHis (fragment): 9xHis affinity tag
   4587..4636    +  CDS            SET1 (fragment): solubility-enhancement tag derived from T7 phage gene 10B
   4644..4691    +  terminator     T7 terminator: transcription terminator for bacteriophage T7 RNA polymerase
   4728..5156    +  rep_origin     f1 ori (sequence partly withheld): f1 bacteriophage origin of replication; arrow indicates direction of (+) strand synthesis
   5209..5266    +  promoter       AmpR promoter (fragment): bla
   5275..6090    -  CDS            KanR: aminoglycoside phosphotransferase; aph(3')-Ia; confers resistance to kanamycin in bacteria or G418 (Geneticin®) in eukaryotes
>Addgene plasmid #156471 | pETM33_Nsp3c_SUD-C | addgene full sequence | sequence record 307740 | Addgene NGS Result
TTGAGATCCTTTTTTTCTGCGCGTAATCTGCTGCTTGCAAACAAAAAAACCACCGCTACCAGCGGTGGTT
TGTTTGCCGGATCAAGAGCTACCAACTCTTTTTCCGAAGGTAACTGGCTTCAGCAGAGCGCAGATACCAA
ATACTGTCCTTCTAGTGTAGCCGTAGTTAGGCCACCACTTCAAGAACTCTGTAGCACCGCCTACATACCT
CGCTCTGCTAATCCTGTTACCAGTGGCTGCTGCCAGTGGCGATAAGTCGTGTCTTACCGGGTTGGACTCA
AGACGATAGTTACCGGATAAGGCGCAGCGGTCGGGCTGAACGGGGGGTTCGTGCACACAGCCCAGCTTGG
AGCGAACGACCTACACCGAACTGAGATACCTACAGCGTGAGCTATGAGAAAGCGCCACGCTTCCCGAAGG
GAGAAAGGCGGACAGGTATCCGGTAAGCGGCAGGGTCGGAACAGGAGAGCGCACGAGGGAGCTTCCAGGG
GGAAACGCCTGGTATCTTTATAGTCCTGTCGGGTTTCGCCACCTCTGACTTGAGCGTCGATTTTTGTGAT
GCTCGTCAGGGGGGCGGAGCCTATGGAAAAACGCCAGCAACGCGGCCTTTTTACGGTTCCTGGCCTTTTG
CTGGCCTTTTGCTCACATGTTCTTTCCTGCGTTATCCCCTGATTCTGTGGATAACCGTATTACCGCCTTT
GAGTGAGCTGATACCGCTCGCCGCAGCCGAACGACCGAGCGCAGCGAGTCAGTGAGCGAGGAAGCGGAAG
AGCGCCTGATGCGGTATTTTCTCCTTACGCATCTGTGCGGTATTTCACACCGCAATGGTGCACTCTCAGT
ACAATCTGCTCTGATGCCGCATAGTTAAGCCAGTATACACTCCGCTATCGCTACGTGACTGGGTCATGGC
TGCGCCCCGACACCCGCCAACACCCGCTGACGCGCCCTGACGGGCTTGTCTGCTCCCGGCATCCGCTTAC
AGACAAGCTGTGACCGTCTCCGGGAGCTGCATGTGTCAGAGGTTTTCACCGTCATCACCGAAACGCGCGA
GGCAGCTGCGGTAAAGCTCATCAGCGTGGTCGTGAAGCGATTCACAGATGTCTGCCTGTTCATCCGCGTC
CAGCTCGTTGAGTTTCTCCAGAAGCGTTAATGTCTGGCTTCTGATAAAGCGGGCCATGTTAAGGGCGGTT
TTTTCCTGTTTGGTCACTGATGCCTCCGTGTAAGGGGGATTTCTGTTCATGGGGGTAATGATACCGATGA
AACGAGAGAGGATGCTCACGATACGGGTTACTGATGATGAACATGCCCGGTTACTGGAACGTTGTGAGGG
TAAACAACTGGCGGTATGGATGCGGCGGGACCAGAGAAAAATCACTCAGGGTCAATGCCAGCGCTTCGTT
AATACAGATGTAGGTGTTCCACAGGGTAGCCAGCAGCATCCTGCGATGCAGATCCGGAACATAATGGTGC
AGGGCGCTGACTTCCGCGTTTCCAGACTTTACGAAACACGGAAACCGAAGACCATTCATGTTGTTGCTCA
GGTCGCAGACGTTTTGCAGCAGCAGTCGCTTCACGTTCGCTCGCGTATCGGTGATTCATTCTGCTAACCA
GTAAGGCAACCCCGCCAGCCTAGCCGGGTCCTCAACGACAGGAGCACGATCATGCGCACCCGTGGGGCCG
CCATGCCGGCGATAATGGCCTGCTTCTCGCCGAAACGTTTGGTGGCGGGACCAGTGACGAAGGCTTGAGC
GAGGGCGTGCAAGATTCCGAATACCGCAAGCGACAGGCCGATCATCGTCGCGCTCCAGCGAAAGCGGTCC
TCGCCGAAAATGACCCAGAGCGCTGCCGGCACCTGTCCTACGAGTTGCATGATAAAGAAGACAGTCATAA
GTGCGGCGACGATAGTCATGCCCCGCGCCCACCGGAAGGAGCTGACTGGGTTGAAGGCTCTCAAGGGCAT
CGGTCGAGATCCCGGTGCCTAATGAGTGAGCTAACTTACATTAATTGCGTTGCGCTCACTGCCCGCTTTC
CAGTCGGGAAACCTGTCGTGCCAGCTGCATTAATGAATCGGCCAACGCGCGGGGAGAGGCGGTTTGCGTA
TTGGGCGCCAGGGTGGTTTTTCTTTTCACCAGTGAGACGGGCAACAGCTGATTGCCCTTCACCGCCTGGC
CCTGAGAGAGTTGCAGCAAGCGGTCCACGCTGGTTTGCCCCAGCAGGCGAAAATCCTGTTTGATGGTGGT
TAACGGCGGGATATAACATGAGCTGTCTTCGGTATCGTCGTATCCCACTACCGAGATATCCGCACCAACG
CGCAGCCCGGACTCGGTAATGGCGCGCATTGCGCCCAGCGCCATCTGATCGTTGGCAACCAGCATCGCAG
TGGGAACGATGCCCTCATTCAGCATTTGCATGGTTTGTTGAAAACCGGACATGGCACTCCAGTCGCCTTC
CCGTTCCGCTATCGGCTGAATTTGATTGCGAGTGAGATATTTATGCCAGCCAGCCAGACGCAGACGCGCC
GAGACAGAACTTAATGGGCCCGCTAACAGCGCGATTTGCTGGTGACCCAATGCGACCAGATGCTCCACGC
CCAGTCGCGTACCGTCTTCATGGGAGAAAATAATACTGTTGATGGGTGTCTGGTCAGAGACATCAAGAAA
TAACGCCGGAACATTAGTGCAGGCAGCTTCCACAGCAATGGCATCCTGGTCATCCAGCGGATAGTTAATG
ATCAGCCCACTGACGCGTTGCGCGAGAAGATTGTGCACCGCCGCTTTACAGGCTTCGACGCCGCTTCGTT
CTACCATCGACACCACCACGCTGGCACCCAGTTGATCGGCGCGAGATTTAATCGCCGCGACAATTTGCGA
CGGCGCGTGCAGGGCCAGACTGGAGGTGGCAACGCCAATCAGCAACGACTGTTTGCCCGCCAGTTGTTGT
GCCACGCGGTTGGGAATGTAATTCAGCTCCGCCATCGCCGCTTCCACTTTTTCCCGCGTTTTCGCAGAAA
CGTGGCTGGCCTGGTTCACCACGCGGGAAACGGTCTGATAAGAGACACCGGCATACTCTGCGACATCGTA
TAACGTTACTGGTTTCACATTCACCACCCTGAATTGACTCTCTTCCGGGCGCTATCATGCCATACCGCGA
AAGGTTTTGCGCCATTCGATGGTGTCCGGGATCTCGACGCTCTCCCTTATGCGACTCCTGCATTAGGAAG
CAGCCCAGTAGTAGGTTGAGGCCGTTGAGCACCGCCGCCGCAAGGAATGGTGCATGCAAGGAGATGGCGC
CCAACAGTCCCCCGGCCACGGGGCCTGCCACCATACCCACGCCGAAACAAGCGCTCATGAGCCCGAAGTG
GCGAGCCCGATCTTCCCCATCGGTGATGTCGGCGATATAGGCGCCAGCAACCGCACCTGTGGCGCCGGTG
ATGCCGGCCACGATGCGTCCGGCGTAGAGGATCGAGATCTCGATCCCGCGAAATTAATACGACTCACTAT
AGGGGAATTGTGAGCGGATAACAATTCCCCTCTAGAAATAATTTTGTTTAACTTTAAGAAGGAGATATAC
CATGAAACATCACCATCACCATCACAACACTAGTAGCAATTCCATGTCCCCTATACTAGGTTATTGGAAA
ATTAAGGGCCTTGTGCAACCCACTCGACTTCTTTTGGAATATCTTGAAGAAAAATATGAAGAGCATTTGT
ATGAGCGCGATGAAGGTGATAAATGGCGAAACAAAAAGTTTGAATTGGGTTTGGAGTTTCCCAATCTTCC
TTATTATATTGATGGTGATGTTAAATTAACACAGTCTATGGCCATCATACGTTATATAGCTGACAAGCAC
AACATGTTGGGTGGTTGTCCAAAAGAGCGTGCAGAGATTTCAATGCTTGAAGGAGCGGTTTTGGATATTA
GATACGGTGTTTCGAGAATTGCATATAGTAAAGACTTTGAAACTCTCAAAGTTGATTTTCTTAGCAAGCT
ACCTGAAATGCTGAAAATGTTCGAAGATCGTTTATGTCATAAAACATATTTAAATGGTGATCATGTAACC
CATCCTGACTTCATGTTGTATGACGCTCTTGATGTTGTTTTATACATGGACCCAATGTGCCTGGATGCGT
TCCCAAAATTAGTTTGTTTTAAAAAACGTATTGAAGCTATCCCACAAATTGATAAGTACTTGAAATCCAG
CAAGTATATAGCATGGCCTTTGCAGGGCTGGCAAGCCACGTTTGGTGGTGGCGACCATCCTCCAAAATCG
GATCTGGAAGTTCTGTTCCAGGGGCCCATGGACAGCAAAACCCCGGAGGAACACTTCATCGAGACCATTA
GCCTGGCGGGTAGCTACAAGGACTGGAGCTATAGCGGTCAGAGCACCCAACTGGGTATCGAGTTCCTGAA
GCGTGGTGATAAGAGCGTGTATTACACCAGCAACCCGACCACCTTTCACCTGGACGGTGAAGTGATCACC
TTCGACAACCTGAAGACCCTGCTGAGCCTGCGCTAATAAGAATTCGAGCTCCGTCGACAAGCTTGCGGCC
GCACTCGAGCACCACCACCACCACCACTGAGATCCGGCTGCTAACAAAGCCCGAAAGGAAGCTGAGTTGG
CTGCTGCCACCGCTGAGCAATAACTAGCATAACCCCTTGGGGCCTCTAAACGGGTCTTGAGGGGTTTTTT
GCTGAAAGGAGGAACTATATCCGGATTGGCGAATGGG
[124 nt withheld, positions 4728-4851]
C
[91 nt withheld, positions 4853-4943]
A
[49 nt withheld, positions 4945-4993]
CCTTTGACGTTGGAGTCCACGTTCTTTAATAGTGGACTCTTGTTCCAAACTGGAACAACACTCAACCCTA
TCTCGGTCTATTCTTTTGATTTATAAGGGATTTTGCCGATTTCGGCCTATTGGTTAAAAAATGAGCTGAT
TTAACAAAAATTTAACGCGAATTTTAACAAAATATTAACGCTTACAATTTAGGTGGCACTTTTCGGGGAA
ATGTGCGCGGAACCCCTATTTGTTTATTTTTCTAAATACATTCAAATATGTATCCGCTCATGAATTAATT
CTTAGAAAAACTCATCGAGCATCAAATGAAACTGCAATTTATTCATATCAGGATTATCAATACCATATTT
TTGAAAAAGCCGTTTCTGTAATGAAGGAGAAAACTCACCGAGGCAGTTCCATAGGATGGCAAGATCCTGG
TATCGGTCTGCGATTCCGACTCGTCCAACATCAATACAACCTATTAATTTCCCCTCGTCAAAAATAAGGT
TATCAAGTGAGAAATCACCATGAGTGACGACTGAATCCGGTGAGAATGGCAAAAGTTTATGCATTTCTTT
CCAGACTTGTTCAACAGGCCAGCCATTACGCTCGTCATCAAAATCACTCGCATCAACCAAACCGTTATTC
ATTCGTGATTGCGCCTGAGCGAGACGAAATACGCGATCGCTGTTAAAAGGACAATTACAAACAGGAATCG
AATGCAACCGGCGCAGGAACACTGCCAGCGCATCAACAATATTTTCACCTGAATCAGGATATTCTTCTAA
TACCTGGAATGCTGTTTTCCCGGGGATCGCAGTGGTGAGTAACCATGCATCATCAGGAGTACGGATAAAA
TGCTTGATGGTCGGAAGAGGCATAAATTCCGTCAGCCAGTTTAGTCTGACCATCTCATCTGTAACATCAT
TGGCAACGCTACCTTTGCCATGTTTCAGAAACAACTCTGGCGCATCGGGCTTCCCATACAATCGATAGAT
TGTCGCACCTGATTGCCCGACATTATCGCGAGCCCATTTATACCCATATAAATCAGCATCCATGTTGGAA
TTTAATCGCGGCCTAGAGCAAGACGTTTCCCGTTGAATATGGCTCATAACACCCCTTGTATTACTGTTTA
TGTAAGCAGACAGTTTTATTGTTCATGACCAAAATCCCTTAACGTGAGTTTTCGTTCCACTGAGCGTCAG
ACCCCGTAGAAAAGATCAAAGGATCTTC
